Addgene plasmid #131130: pSI-535
Purpose: gRNA expression vector for C-to-T base editing reporter
Depositing lab: Nozomu Yachie. Publication: Base editors for simultaneous introduction of C-to-T and A-to-G mutations. Sakata RC, Ishiguro S, Mori H, Tanaka M, Tatsuno K, Ueda H, Yamamoto S, Seki M, Masuyama N, Nishida K, Nishimasu H, Arakawa K, Kondo A, Nureki O, Tomita M, Aburatani H, Yachie N. Nat Biotechnol. 2020 Jun 1. pii: 10.1038/s41587-020-0509-0. doi: 10.1038/s41587-020-0509-0. PubMed 32483365.
Backbone
  Vector backbone: pUC19
  Backbone size w/o insert (bp): 4005
  Vector type: Mammalian Expression, CRISPR
Growth in bacteria
  Bacterial resistance: Ampicillin, 100 μg/mL
  Growth temperature: 37°C
  Growth strain: DH5alpha
  Copy number: High Copy
Gene/Insert
  Gene/Insert name: C-to-T reporter activation gRNA
  gRNA/shRNA sequence: CACGGTCACCCTGACACGCT
  Species: Synthetic
  Promoter: Human U6 promoter
  Cloning method: Restriction Enzyme; 5′ cloning site BsmBI (destroyed during cloning); 3′ cloning site BsmBI (destroyed during cloning)
  Sequencing primers: 5′ tttcccatgattccttcatattt
Terms and licenses: Academic/Nonprofit Terms; Industry Terms: Not Available to Industry
Depositor comments: Please visit https://www.biorxiv.org/content/10.1101/729269v1 for bioRxiv preprint.
How to cite: pSI-535 was a gift from Nozomu Yachie (Addgene plasmid # 131130 ; http://n2t.net/addgene:131130 ; RRID:Addgene_131130)
