[The description below was written by a language model from this plasmid's Addgene catalogue record and pLannotate feature annotations shown in this document.]
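Description:
pSI-535 is a small mammalian guide RNA expression plasmid built for CRISPR base-editing assays, catalogued as having a pUC19 backbone. The sequenced record is about 4.3 kb. It is maintained in E. coli at high copy through a ColE1/pUC-type origin and selected with ampicillin via the β-lactamase gene and its native promoter. The annotated backbone also carries an f1 phage origin, flanking T3 and T7 promoters, the lac promoter/operator with CAP binding site, and lacZα and lacI fragments. These are remnants of a standard cloning-vector polylinker region, more typical of a phagemid-style derivative than of plain pUC19, and they play no part in the plasmid's function in mammalian cells.

The payload is a single guide RNA cassette. A human U6 RNA polymerase III promoter drives a synthetic 20-nt spacer fused to the Streptococcus pyogenes Cas9 gRNA scaffold. The spacer was inserted between two BsmBI sites that were destroyed during cloning, which is consistent with Golden Gate-style oligo insertion. An SV40 polyadenylation signal is annotated shortly downstream of the scaffold. No Cas9, deaminase, reporter gene or mammalian selection marker is annotated, so the editor and the reporter target must be supplied from separate constructs.

According to the record, the guide directs a base editor to a C-to-T reporter, where successful cytosine-to-thymine conversion at the target site activates the reporter signal. The design of that reporter is not described in the record. The plasmid was deposited with work on base editors that introduce C-to-T and A-to-G changes simultaneously, where it would be co-transfected to read out cytosine-editing activity.
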