Features (pLannotate 1.2.2; 14 found; start..end, strand, type, name):
     58..79      +  protein_bind   CAP binding site: CAP binding activates transcription in the presence of cAMP. E. coli catabolite activator protein
     94..124     +  promoter       lac promoter: promoter for the E. coli lac operon
    132..148     +  protein_bind   lac operator: The lac repressor binds to the lac operator to inhibit transcription in E. coli. This inhibition can be relieved by adding lactose or isopropyl-β-D-thiogalactopyranoside (IPTG). lac repressor encoded by lacI
    193..211     +  promoter       T3 promoter: promoter for bacteriophage T3 RNA polymerase
    739..979     +  promoter       U6 promoter: RNA polymerase III promoter for human U6 snRNA
   1009..1084    +  misc_RNA       gRNA scaffold: guide RNA scaffold for the Streptococcus pyogenes CRISPR/Cas9 system
   1119..1200    +  polyA_signal   SV40 poly(A) signal: SV40 polyadenylation signal
   1731..1749    -  promoter       T7 promoter: promoter for bacteriophage T7 RNA polymerase
   1752..1909    +  CDS            lacZα (fragment): LacZα fragment of β-galactosidase; lacZ fragment
   1914..2342    +  rep_origin     f1 ori (sequence partly withheld): f1 bacteriophage origin of replication; arrow indicates direction of (+) strand synthesis
   2395..2499    +  promoter       AmpR promoter: bla
   2500..3360    +  CDS            AmpR: β-lactamase; bla; confers resistance to ampicillin, carbenicillin, and related antibiotics
   3531..4119    +  rep_origin     ori: high-copy-number ColE1/pMB1/pBR322/pUC origin of replication
   4302..45      +  CDS            lacI (fragment) (across the origin): lac repressor; lacI; The lac repressor binds to the lac operator to inhibit transcription in E. coli. This inhibition can be relieved by adding lactose or isopropyl-β-D-thiogalactopyranoside (IPTG).
>Addgene plasmid #131130 | pSI-535 | addgene full sequence | sequence record 257486 | Addgene NGS Result
ATGCAGCTGGCACGACAGGTTTCCCGACTGGAAAGCGGGCAGTGAGCGCAACGCAATTAATGTGAGTTAG
CTCACTCATTAGGCACCCCAGGCTTTACACTTTATGCTTCCGGCTCGTATGTTGTGTGGAATTGTGAGCG
GATAACAATTTCACACAGGAAACAGCTATGACCATGATTACGCCAAGCTCGAAATTAACCCTCACTAAAG
GGAACAAAAGCTGGAGCTGATTTAAATGGGGACAGCCCCCCCCCAAAGCCCCCAGGGATGTAATTACGTC
CCTCCCCCGCTAGGGGGCAGCAGCGAGCCGCCCGGGGCTCCGCTCCGGTCCGGCGCTCCCCCCGCATCCC
CGAGCCGGCAGCGTGCGGGGACAGCCCGGGCACGGGGAAGGTGGCACGGGATCGCTTTCCTCTGAACGCT
TCTCGCTGCTCTTTGAGCCTGCAGACACCTGGGGGGATACGGGGAAAAAGCTTTAGGCTGAGTGCACGGG
GACAGCCCCCCCCCAAAGCCCCCAGGGATGTAATTACGTCCCTCCCCCGCTAGGGGGCAGCAGCGAGCCG
CCCGGGGCTCCGCTCCGGTCCGGCGCTCCCCCCGCATCCCCGAGCCGGCAGCGTGCGGGGACAGCCCGGG
CACGGGGAAGGTGGCACGGGATCGCTTTCCTCTGAACGCTTCTCGCTGCTCTTTGAGCCTGCAGACACCT
GGGGGGATACGGGGAAAAAGCTTTAGGCTGAAGATCTAGAGGGCCTATTTCCCATGATTCCTTCATATTT
GCATATACGATACAAGGCTGTTAGAGAGATAATTAGAATTAATTTGACTGTAAACACAAAGATATTAGTA
CAAAATACGTGACGTAGAAAGTAATAATTTCTTGGGTAGTTTGCAGTTTTAAAATTATGTTTTAAAATGG
ACTATCATATGCTTACCGTAACTTGAAAGTATTTCGATTTCTTGGCTTTATATATCTTGTGGAAAGGACG
AAACACCGCACGGTCACCCTGACACGCTGTTTTAGAGCTAGAAATAGCAAGTTAAAATAAGGCTAGTCCG
TTATCAACTTGAAAAAGTGGCACCGAGTCGGTGCTTTTTTGAATTCCTGACGCACAATTGTTGTTGTTAA
CTTGTTTATTGCAGCTTATAATGGTTACAAATAAAGCAATAGCATCACAAATTTCACAAATAAAGCATTT
TTTTCACTGCCTCGAATCACTAGTGGGGACAGCCCCCCCCCAAAGCCCCCAGGGATGTAATTACGTCCCT
CCCCCGCTAGGGGGCAGCAGCGAGCCGCCCGGGGCTCCGCTCCGGTCCGGCGCTCCCCCCGCATCCCCGA
GCCGGCAGCGTGCGGGGACAGCCCGGGCACGGGGAAGGTGGCACGGGATCGCTTTCCTCTGAACGCTTCT
CGCTGCTCTTTGAGCCTGCAGACACCTGGGGGGATACGGGGAAAAAGCTTTAGGCTGAGTGCACGGGGAC
AGCCCCCCCCCAAAGCCCCCAGGGATGTAATTACGTCCCTCCCCCGCTAGGGGGCAGCAGCGAGCCGCCC
GGGGCTCCGCTCCGGTCCGGCGCTCCCCCCGCATCCCCGAGCCGGCAGCGTGCGGGGACAGCCCGGGCAC
GGGGAAGGTGGCACGGGATCGCTTTCCTCTGAACGCTTCTCGCTGCTCTTTGAGCCTGCAGACACCTGGG
GGGATACGGGGAAAAAGCTTTAGGCTGAGGCGCGCCTGTACCCAATTCGCCCTATAGTGAGTCGTATTAC
AATTCACTGGCCGTCGTTTTACAACGTCGTGACTGGGAAAACCCTGGCGTTACCCAACTTAATCGCCTTG
CAGCACATCCCCCTTTCGCCAGCTGGCGTAATAGCGAAGAGGCCCGCACCGATCGCCCTTCCCAACAGTT
GCGCAGCCTGAATGGCGAATGGG
[124 nt withheld, positions 1914-2037]
C
[91 nt withheld, positions 2039-2129]
A
[49 nt withheld, positions 2131-2179]
CCTTTGACGTTGGAGTCCACGTTCTTT
[37 nt withheld, positions 2207-2243]
ACCCTATCTCGGTCTATTCTTTTGATTTATAAGGGATTTTGCCGATTTCGGCCTATTGGTTAAAAAATGA
GCTGATTTAACAAAAATTTAACGCGAATTTTAACAAAATATTAACGCTTACAATTTAGGTGGCACTTTTC
GGGGAAATGTGCGCGGAACCCCTATTTGTTTATTTTTCTAAATACATTCAAATATGTATCCGCTCATGAG
ACAATAACCCTGATAAATGCTTCAATAATATTGAAAAAGGAAGAGTATGAGTATTCAACATTTCCGTGTC
GCCCTTATTCCCTTTTTTGCGGCATTTTGCCTTCCTGTTTTTGCTCACCCAGAAACGCTGGTGAAAGTAA
AAGATGCTGAAGATCAGTTGGGTGCACGAGTGGGTTACATCGAACTGGATCTCAACAGCGGTAAGATCCT
TGAGAGTTTTCGCCCCGAAGAACGTTTTCCAATGATGAGCACTTTTAAAGTTCTGCTATGTGGCGCGGTA
TTATCCCGTATTGACGCCGGGCAAGAGCAACTCGGTCGCCGCATACACTATTCTCAGAATGACTTGGTTG
AGTACTCACCAGTCACAGAAAAGCATCTTACGGATGGCATGACAGTAAGAGAATTATGCAGTGCTGCCAT
AACCATGAGTGATAACACTGCGGCCAACTTACTTCTGACAACGATCGGAGGACCGAAGGAGCTAACCGCT
TTTTTGCACAACATGGGGGATCATGTAACTCGCCTTGATCGTTGGGAACCGGAGCTGAATGAAGCCATAC
CAAACGACGAGCGTGACACCACGATGCCTGTAGCAATGGCAACAACGTTGCGCAAACTATTAACTGGCGA
ACTACTTACTCTAGCTTCCCGGCAACAATTAATAGACTGGATGGAGGCGGATAAAGTTGCAGGACCACTT
CTGCGCTCGGCCCTTCCGGCTGGCTGGTTTATTGCTGATAAATCTGGAGCCGGTGAGCGTGGGTCTCGCG
GTATCATTGCAGCACTGGGGCCAGATGGTAAGCCCTCCCGTATCGTAGTTATCTACACGACGGGGAGTCA
GGCAACTATGGATGAACGAAATAGACAGATCGCTGAGATAGGTGCCTCACTGATTAAGCATTGGTAACTG
TCAGACCAAGTTTACTCATATATACTTTAGATTGATTTAAAACTTCATTTTTAATTTAAAAGGATCTAGG
TGAAGATCCTTTTTGATAATCTCATGACCAAAATCCCTTAACGTGAGTTTTCGTTCCACTGAGCGTCAGA
CCCCGTAGAAAAGATCAAAGGATCTTCTTGAGATCCTTTTTTTCTGCGCGTAATCTGCTGCTTGCAAACA
AAAAAACCACCGCTACCAGCGGTGGTTTGTTTGCCGGATCAAGAGCTACCAACTCTTTTTCCGAAGGTAA
CTGGCTTCAGCAGAGCGCAGATACCAAATACTGTTCTTCTAGTGTAGCCGTAGTTAGGCCACCACTTCAA
GAACTCTGTAGCACCGCCTACATACCTCGCTCTGCTAATCCTGTTACCAGTGGCTGCTGCCAGTGGCGAT
AAGTCGTGTCTTACCGGGTTGGACTCAAGACGATAGTTACCGGATAAGGCGCAGCGGTCGGGCTGAACGG
GGGGTTCGTGCACACAGCCCAGCTTGGAGCGAACGACCTACACCGAACTGAGATACCTACAGCGTGAGCT
ATGAGAAAGCGCCACGCTTCCCGAAGGGAGAAAGGCGGACAGGTATCCGGTAAGCGGCAGGGTCGGAACA
GGAGAGCGCACGAGGGAGCTTCCAGGGGGAAACGCCTGGTATCTTTATAGTCCTGTCGGGTTTCGCCACC
TCTGACTTGAGCGTCGATTTTTGTGATGCTCGTCAGGGGGGCGGAGCCTATGGAAAAACGCCAGCAACGC
GGCCTTTTTACGGTTCCTGGCCTTTTGCTGGCCTTTTGCTCACATGTTCTTTCCTGCGTTATCCCCTGAT
TCTGTGGATAACCGTATTACCGCCTTTGAGTGAGCTGATACCGCTCGCCGCAGCCGAACGACCGAGCGCA
GCGAGTCAGTGAGCGAGGAAGCGGAAGAGCGCCCAATACGCAAACCGCCTCTCCCCGCGCGTTGGCCGAT
TCATTA
